>Addgene plasmid #98845 | Dnase1L3 pIRES-DsRed | addgene full sequence | sequence record 190088 | Addgene NGS Result
CGTTACATAACTTACGGTAAATGGCCCGCCTGGCTGACCGCCCAACGACCCCCGCCCATTGACGTCAATA
ATGACGTATGTTCCCATAGTAACGCCAATAGGGACTTTCCATTGACGTCAATGGGTGGAGTATTTACGGT
AAACTGCCCACTTGGCAGTACATCAAGTGTATCATATGCCAAGTACGCCCCCTATTGACGTCAATGACGG
TAAATGGCCCGCCTGGCATTATGCCCAGTACATGACCTTATGGGACTTTCCTACTTGGCAGTACATCTAC
GTATTAGTCATCGCTATTACCATGGTGATGCGGTTTTGGCAGTACATCAATGGGCGTGGATAGCGGTTTG
ACTCACGGGGATTTCCAAGTCTCCACCCCATTGACGTCAATGGGAGTTTGTTTTGGCACCAAAATCAACG
GGACTTTCCAAAATGTCGTAACAACTCCGCCCCATTGACGCAAATGGGCGGTAGGCGTGTACGGTGGGAG
GTCTATATAAGCAGAGCTGGTTTAGTGAACCGTCAGATCCGCTAGCGCTACCGGACTCAGATCTCGAGCT
CAAGCTTCGAATTCATGTCACGGGAGCTGGCCCCACTGCTGCTTCTCCTCCTCTCCATCCACAGCGCCCT
GGCCATGAGGATCTGCTCCTTCAACGTCAGGTCCTTTGGGGAAAGCAAGCAGGAAGACAAGAATGCCATG
GATGTCATTGTGAAGGTCATCAAACGCTGTGACATCATACTCGTGATGGAAATCAAGGACAGCAACAACA
GGATCTGCCCCATACTGATGGAGAAGCTGAACAGAAATTCAAGGAGAGGCATAACGTACAACTATGTGAT
TAGCTCTCGGCTTGGAAGAAACACATATAAAGAACAATATGCCTTTCTCTACAAGGAAAAGCTGGTGTCT
GTGAAGAGGAGTTATCACTACCATGACTATCAGGATGGAGACGCAGATGTGTTTTCCAGGGAGCCCTTTG
TGGTCTGGTTCCAATCTCCCCACACTGCTGTCAAAGACTTCGTGATTATCCCCCTGCACACCACCCCAGA
GACATCCGTTAAGGAGATCGATGAGTTGGTTGAGGTCTACACGGACGTGAAACACCGCTGGAAGGCGGAG
AATTTCATTTTCATGGGTGACTTCAATGCCGGCTGCAGCTACGTCCCCAAGAAGGCCTGGAAGAACATCC
GCTTGAGGACTGACCCCAGGTTTGTTTGGCTGATCGGGGACCAAGAGGACACCACGGTGAAGAAGAGCAC
CAACTGTGCATATGACAGGATTGTGCTTAGAGGACAAGAAATCGTCAGTTCTGTTGTTCCCAAGTCAAAC
AGTGTTTTTGACTTCCAGAAAGCTTACAAGCTGACTGAAGAGGAGGCCCTGGATGTCAGCGACCACTTTC
CAGTTGAATTTAAACTACAGTCTTCAAGGGCCTTCACCAACAGCAAAAAATCTGTCACTCTAAGGAAGAA
AACAAAGAGCAAACGCTCCTAGGGATCCGCCCCTCTCCCTCCCCCCCCCCTAACGTTACTGGCCGAAGCC
GCTTGGAATAAGGCCGGTGTGCGTTTGTCTATATGTTATTTTCCACCATATTGCCGTCTTTTGGCAATGT
GAGGGCCCGGAAACCTGGCCCTGTCTTCTTGACGAGCATTCCTAGGGGTCTTTCCCCTCTCGCCAAAGGA
ATGCAAGGTCTGTTGAATGTCGTGAAGGAAGCAGTTCCTCTGGAAGCTTCTTGAAGACAAACAACGTCTG
TAGCGACCCTTTGCAGGCAGCGGAACCCCCCACCTGGCGACAGGTGCCTCTGCGGCCAAAAGCCACGTGT
ATAAGATACACCTGCAAAGGCGGCACAACCCCAGTGCCACGTTGTGAGTTGGATAGTTGTGGAAAGAGTC
AAATGGCTCTCCTCAAGCGTATTCAACAAGGGGCTGAAGGATGCCCAGAAGGTACCCCATTGTATGGGAT
CTGATCTGGGGCCTCGGTACACATGCTTTACATGTGTTTAGTCGAGGTTAAAAAAACGTCTAGGCCCCCC
GAACCACGGGGACGTGGTTTTCCTTTGAAAAACACGATGATAATATGGCCACAACCATGGCCTCCTCCGA
GAACGTCATCACCGAGTTCATGCGCTTCAAGGTGCGCATGGAGGGCACCGTGAACGGCCACGAGTTCGAG
ATCGAGGGCGAGGGCGAGGGCCGCCCCTACGAGGGCCACAACACCGTGAAGCTGAAGGTGACCAAGGGCG
GCCCCCTGCCCTTCGCCTGGGACATCCTGTCCCCCCAGTTCCAGTACGGCTCCAAGGTGTACGTGAAGCA
CCCCGCCGACATCCCCGACTACAAGAAGCTGTCCTTCCCCGAGGGCTTCAAGTGGGAGCGCGTGATGAAC
TTCGAGGACGGCGGCGTGGCGACCGTGACCCAGGACTCCTCCCTGCAGGACGGCTGCTTCATCTACAAGG
TGAAGTTCATCGGCGTGAACTTCCCCTCCGACGGCCCCGTGATGCAGAAGAAGACCATGGGCTGGGAGGC
CTCCACCGAGCGCCTGTACCCCCGCGACGGCGTGCTGAAGGGCGAGACCCACAAGGCCCTGAAGCTGAAG
GACGGCGGCCACTACCTGGTGGAGTTCAAGTCTATCTACATGGCCAAGAAGCCCGTGCAGCTGCCCGGCT
ACTACTACGTGGACGCCAAGCTGGACATCACCTCCCACAACGAGGACTACACCATCGTGGAGCAGTACGA
GCGCACCGAGGGCCGCCACCACCTGTTCCTGTAGCGGCCGCGACTCTAGATCATAATCAGCCATACCACA
TTTGTAGAGGTTTTACTTGCTTTAAAAAACCTCCCACACCTCCCCCTGAACCTGAAACATAAAATGAATG
CAATTGTTGTTGTTAACTTGTTTATTGCAGCTTATAATGGTTACAAATAAAGCAATAGCATCACAAATTT
CACAAATAAAGCATTTTTTTCACTGCATTCTAGTTGTGGTTTGTCCAAACTCATCAATGTATCTTAAGGC
GTAAATTGTAAGCGTTAATATTTTGTTAAAATTCGCGTTAAATTTTTGTTAAATCAGCTCATTTTTTAAC
CAATAGGCCGAAATCGGCAAAATCCCTTATAAATCAAAAGAATAGACCGAGATAGGGT
[37 nt withheld, positions 3139-3175]
AAAGAACGTGGACTCCAACGTCAAAGG
[49 nt withheld, positions 3203-3251]
T
[91 nt withheld, positions 3253-3343]
G
[124 nt withheld, positions 3345-3468]
CAGGTGGCACTTTTCGGGGAAATGTGCGCGGAACCCCTATTTGTTTATTTTTCTAAATACATTCAAATAT
GTATCCGCTCATGAGACAATAACCCTGATAAATGCTTCAATAATATTGAAAAAGGAAGAGTCCTGAGGCG
GAAAGAACCAGCTGTGGAATGTGTGTCAGTTAGGGTGTGGAAAGTCCCCAGGCTCCCCAGCAGGCAGAAG
TATGCAAAGCATGCATCTCAATTAGTCAGCAACCAGGTGTGGAAAGTCCCCAGGCTCCCCAGCAGGCAGA
AGTATGCAAAGCATGCATCTCAATTAGTCAGCAACCATAGTCCCGCCCCTAACTCCGCCCATCCCGCCCC
TAACTCCGCCCAGTTCCGCCCATTCTCCGCCCCATGGCTGACTAATTTTTTTTATTTATGCAGAGGCCGA
GGCCGCCTCGGCCTCTGAGCTATTCCAGAAGTAGTGAGGAGGCTTTTTTGGAGGCCTAGGCTTTTGCAAA
GATCGATCAAGAGACAGGATGAGGATCGTTTCGCATGATTGAACAAGATGGATTGCACGCAGGTTCTCCG
GCCGCTTGGGTGGAGAGGCTATTCGGCTATGACTGGGCACAACAGACAATCGGCTGCTCTGATGCCGCCG
TGTTCCGGCTGTCAGCGCAGGGGCGCCCGGTTCTTTTTGTCAAGACCGACCTGTCCGGTGCCCTGAATGA
ACTGCAAGACGAGGCAGCGCGGCTATCGTGGCTGGCCACGACGGGCGTTCCTTGCGCAGCTGTGCTCGAC
GTTGTCACTGAAGCGGGAAGGGACTGGCTGCTATTGGGCGAAGTGCCGGGGCAGGATCTCCTGTCATCTC
ACCTTGCTCCTGCCGAGAAAGTATCCATCATGGCTGATGCAATGCGGCGGCTGCATACGCTTGATCCGGC
TACCTGCCCATTCGACCACCAAGCGAAACATCGCATCGAGCGAGCACGTACTCGGATGGAAGCCGGTCTT
GTCGATCAGGATGATCTGGACGAAGAGCATCAGGGGCTCGCGCCAGCCGAACTGTTCGCCAGGCTCAAGG
CGAGCATGCCCGACGGCGAGGATCTCGTCGTGACCCATGGCGATGCCTGCTTGCCGAATATCATGGTGGA
AAATGGCCGCTTTTCTGGATTCATCGACTGTGGCCGGCTGGGTGTGGCGGACCGCTATCAGGACATAGCG
TTGGCTACCCGTGATATTGCTGAAGAGCTTGGCGGCGAATGGGCTGACCGCTTCCTCGTGCTTTACGGTA
TCGCCGCTCCCGATTCGCAGCGCATCGCCTTCTATCGCCTTCTTGACGAGTTCTTCTGAGCGGGACTCTG
GGGTTCGAAATGACCGACCAAGCGACGCCCAACCTGCCATCACGAGATTTCGATTCCACCGCCGCCTTCT
ATGAAAGGTTGGGCTTCGGAATCGTTTTCCGGGACGCCGGCTGGATGATCCTCCAGCGCGGGGATCTCAT
GCTGGAGTTCTTCGCCCACCCTAGGGGGAGGCTAACTGAAACACGGAAGGAGACAATACCGGAAGGAACC
CGCGCTATGACGGCAATAAAAAGACAGAATAAAACGCACGGTGTTGGGTCGTTTGTTCATAAACGCGGGG
TTCGGTCCCAGGGCTGGCACTCTGTCGATACCCCACCGAGACCCCATTGGGGCCAATACGCCCGCGTTTC
TTCCTTTTCCCCACCCCACCCCCCAAGTTCGGGTGAAGGCCCAGGGCTCGCAGCCAACGTCGGGGCGGCA
GGCCCTGCCATAGCCTCAGGTTACTCATATATACTTTAGATTGATTTAAAACTTCATTTTTAATTTAAAA
GGATCTAGGTGAAGATCCTTTTTGATAATCTCATGACCAAAATCCCTTAACGTGAGTTTTCGTTCCACTG
AGCGTCAGACCCCGTAGAAAAGATCAAAGGATCTTCTTGAGATCCTTTTTTTCTGCGCGTAATCTGCTGC
TTGCAAACAAAAAAACCACCGCTACCAGCGGTGGTTTGTTTGCCGGATCAAGAGCTACCAACTCTTTTTC
CGAAGGTAACTGGCTTCAGCAGAGCGCAGATACCAAATACTGTTCTTCTAGTGTAGCCGTAGTTAGGCCA
CCACTTCAAGAACTCTGTAGCACCGCCTACATACCTCGCTCTGCTAATCCTGTTACCAGTGGCTGCTGCC
AGTGGCGATAAGTCGTGTCTTACCGGGTTGGACTCAAGACGATAGTTACCGGATAAGGCGCAGCGGTCGG
GCTGAACGGGGGGTTCGTGCACACAGCCCAGCTTGGAGCGAACGACCTACACCGAACTGAGATACCTACA
GCGTGAGCTATGAGAAAGCGCCACGCTTCCCGAAGGGAGAAAGGCGGACAGGTATCCGGTAAGCGGCAGG
GTCGGAACAGGAGAGCGCACGAGGGAGCTTCCAGGGGGAAACGCCTGGTATCTTTATAGTCCTGTCGGGT
TTCGCCACCTCTGACTTGAGCGTCGATTTTTGTGATGCTCGTCAGGGGGGCGGAGCCTATGGAAAAACGC
CAGCAACGCGGCCTTTTTACGGTTCCTGGCCTTTTGCTGGCCTTTTGCTCACATGTTCTTTCCTGCGTTA
TCCCCTGATTCTGTGGATAACCGTATTACCGCCATGCATTAGTTATTAATAGTAATCAATTACGGGGTCA
TTAGTTCATAGCCCATATATGGAGTTCCG
Features (pLannotate 1.2.2; 17 found; start..end, strand, type, name):
      1..304     +  enhancer       CMV enhancer: human cytomegalovirus immediate early enhancer
    305..508     +  promoter       CMV promoter: human cytomegalovirus (CMV) immediate early promoter
    531..574     +  misc_feature   MCS (fragment): multiple cloning site
    575..1489    +  CDS            DNASE1L3: DNSL3_HUMAN - Also known as DHP2, DNAS1L3. Experimental evidence at protein level: Swiss-Prot protein existence level 1. Has DNA hydrolytic activity. Is capable of both single- and double-stranded DNA cleavage, producing DNA fragments with 3'-OH ends (By similarity). Can cleave chromatin to nucleosomal units and cleaves nucleosomal and liposome-coated DNA (PubMed:9070308, PubMed:9714828, PubMed:14646506, PubMed:10807908, PubMed:27293190). Acts in internucleosomal DNA fragmentation (INDF) during apoptosis and necrosis (PubMed:23229555, PubMed:24312463). The role in apoptosis includes myogenic a
   1500..2086    +  misc_feature   IRES2: internal ribosome entry site (IRES) of the encephalomyocarditis virus (EMCV)
   2087..2761    +  CDS            DsRed2: DsRed2 is a basic (constitutively fluorescent) red fluorescent protein published in 2006, derived from Discosoma sp..
   2779..2862    +  CDS            large T antigen (fragment): large T antigen from SV40 (simian virus 40)
   2885..3006    +  polyA_signal   SV40 poly(A) signal: SV40 polyadenylation signal
   3040..3468    -  rep_origin     f1 ori (sequence partly withheld): f1 bacteriophage origin of replication; arrow indicates direction of (+) strand synthesis
   3495..3599    +  promoter       AmpR promoter: bla
   3601..3958    +  promoter       SV40 promoter: SV40 enhancer and early promoter
   3993..4787    +  CDS            NeoR/KanR: aminoglycoside phosphotransferase from Tn5; aph(3')-II (or nptII); confers resistance to neomycin, kanamycin, and G418 (Geneticin®)
   4808..4960    +  CDS            ble (fragment): BLE_KLEPN - Experimental evidence at protein level: Swiss-Prot protein existence level 1. Binding protein with a strong affinity to the bleomycin family of antibiotics. Binds to CL990; an antimitotic-antibiotic compound. From Klebsiella pneumoniae.
   5019..5066    +  polyA_signal   HSV TK poly(A) signal: herpes simplex virus thymidine kinase polyadenylation signal (Cole and Stacy, 1985)
   5157..5173    -  polyA_signal   bGH poly(A) signal (fragment): bovine growth hormone polyadenylation signal
   5395..5983    +  rep_origin     ori: high-copy-number ColE1/pMB1/pBR322/pUC origin of replication
   6098..6157    +  enhancer       CMV enhancer (fragment): human cytomegalovirus immediate early enhancer
