[The description below was written by a language model from this plasmid's Addgene catalogue record and pLannotate feature annotations shown in this document.]
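Description:
Dnase1L3 pIRES-DsRed is a mammalian expression plasmid of about 6.2 kb built on the Clontech pIRES2-DsRed2 backbone, which the record lists as otherwise unmodified. It is propagated in E. coli through a high-copy ColE1/pUC-type origin and also carries an f1 phage origin. A single NeoR/KanR gene (Tn5 aminoglycoside phosphotransferase) serves both hosts. A bacterial bla-type promoter drives it for kanamycin selection in bacteria, and the adjacent SV40 enhancer/early promoter drives it for G418 selection of transfected mammalian cells, with an HSV TK polyadenylation signal downstream. The short ble, bGH poly(A) and large T antigen matches in the feature table are small fragments, most likely backbone remnants or annotation artefacts rather than functional elements.

The payload is the wild-type long isoform of human DNASE1L3 (also called DNase gamma), a roughly 0.9 kb coding sequence inserted between the EcoRI and BamHI sites of the multiple cloning site, both of which are retained. The gene was originally amplified by PCR from a commercial clone. Transcription comes from the human cytomegalovirus immediate early enhancer and promoter. The nuclease coding sequence is followed by the encephalomyocarditis virus IRES and then DsRed2, with an SV40 polyadenylation signal ending the transcript. Because the message is bicistronic, the IRES allows DsRed2 to be translated independently from the same mRNA. The nuclease is therefore produced without a fused tag, and red fluorescence marks the cells that express it. The stated purpose is expression of human Dnase1L3 together with DsRed in mammalian cells, and the associated publication concerns the enzyme's role in inflammasome-dependent cytokine secretion.
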