Addgene plasmid #98845: Dnase1L3 pIRES-DsRed
Purpose: Expresses Human Dnase1L3 in mammalian cells along with DsRed
Depositing lab: Peter Keyel. Publication: Dnase1L3 Regulates Inflammasome-Dependent Cytokine Secretion. Shi G, Abbott KN, Wu W, Salter RD, Keyel PA. Front Immunol. 2017 May 8;8:522. doi: 10.3389/fimmu.2017.00522. eCollection 2017. PubMed 28533778.
Backbone
  Vector backbone: pIRES2-DsRed2
  Backbone manufacturer: Clontech
  Backbone size w/o insert (bp): 5300
  Total vector size (bp): 6200
  Modifications to backbone: None
  Vector type: Mammalian Expression
  Selectable markers: Neomycin (select with G418)
Growth in bacteria
  Bacterial resistance: Kanamycin, 50 μg/mL
  Growth temperature: 37°C
  Growth strain: DH5alpha
  Copy number: Unknown
Gene/Insert
  Gene/Insert name: Dnase1L3 (alt name: Dnase gamma)
  Species: H. sapiens (human)
  Insert size (bp): 914
  Mutation: long isoform, wild type
  GenBank ID: DQ896097.2
  Entrez Gene: DNASE1L3 (a.k.a. DHP2, DNAS1L3, LSD, SLEB16)
  Promoter: CMV
  Tag / fusion protein: IRES DsRed
  Cloning method: Restriction Enzyme; 5′ cloning site EcoRI (not destroyed); 3′ cloning site BamHI (not destroyed)
  Sequencing primers: 5′ CMV forward (Genewiz Universal); 3′ IRES- (custom)
Resource information
  A portion of this plasmid was derived from a plasmid made by: Dnase1L3 cloned by PCR initially from Open Biosystems
Terms and licenses: Academic/Nonprofit Terms; Industry Terms: Not Available to Industry
How to cite: Dnase1L3 pIRES-DsRed was a gift from Peter Keyel (Addgene plasmid # 98845 ; http://n2t.net/addgene:98845 ; RRID:Addgene_98845)
