>Addgene plasmid #98845 | Dnase1L3 pIRES-DsRed | depositor partial sequence | sequence record 180930 | Insert sequenced with Genewiz CMV-forward
AGCNGAGCTGGTTTAGTGAACCGTCAGATCCGCTAGCGCTACCGGACTCAGATCTCGAGCTCANGCTTCG
AATTCATGTCACGGGAGCTGGCCCCACTGCTGCTTCTCCTCCTCTCCATCCACAGCGCCCTGGCCATGAG
GATCTGCTCCTTCAACGTCAGGTCCTTTGGGGAAAGCAAGCAGGAAGACAAGAATGCCATGGATGTCATT
GTGAAGGTCATCAAACGCTGTGACATCATACTCGTGATGGAAATCAAGGACAGCAACAACAGGATCTGCC
CCATACTGATGGAGAAGCTGAACAGAAATTCAAGGAGAGGCATAACGTACAACTATGTGATTAGCTCTCG
GCTTGGAAGAAACACATATAAAGAACAATATGCCTTTCTCTACAAGGAAAAGCTGGTGTCTGTGAAGAGG
AGTTATCACTACCATGACTATCAGGATGGAGACGCAGATGTGTTTTCCAGGGAGCCCTTTGTGGTCTGGT
TCCAATCTCCCCACACTGCTGTCAAAGACTTCGTGATTATCCCCCTGCACACCACCCCAGAGACATCCGT
TAAGGAGATCGATGAGTTGGTTGAGGTCTACACGGACGTGAAACACCGCTGGAAGGCGGAGAATTTCATT
TTCATGGGTGACTTCAATGCCGGCTGCAGCTACGTCCCCAAGAAGGCCTGGAAGAACATCCGCTTGAGGA
CTGACCCCAGGTTTGTTTGGCTGATCGGGGACCAAGAGGACACCACGGTGAAGAAGAGCACCAACTGTGC
ATATGACAGGATTGTGCTTAGAGGACAAGAAATCGTCAGTTCTGTTGTTCCCAAGTCAAACAGTGTTTTT
GACTTCCAGAAAGCTTACAAGCTGACTGAAGAGGAGGCCCTGGATGTCAGCGACCACTTTCCAGTTGAAT
TTAAACTACAGTCTTCAAGGGNNTTCACCAACAGCAAAAATCTGTCACTCTAAGGAAGAAAACAAANAGN
N
