>Addgene plasmid #98845 | Dnase1L3 pIRES-DsRed | depositor partial sequence | sequence record 180931 | Insert sequenced with custom IRES- reverse primer
GCGGCTTCGGCCAGTAACGTTAGGGGGGGGGGAGGGAGAGGGGCGGATCCCTAGGAGCGTTTGCTCTTTG
TTTTCTTCCTTAGAGTGACAGATTTTTTGCTGTTGGTGAAGGCCCTTGAAGACTGTAGTTTAAATTCAAC
TGGAAAGTGGTCGCTGACATCCAGGGCCTCCTCTTCAGTCAGCTTGTAAGCTTTCTGGAAGTCAAAAACA
CTGTTTGACTTGGGAACAACAGAACTGACGATTTCTTGTCCTCTAAGCACAATCCTGTCATATGCACAGT
TGGTGCTCTTCTTCACCGTGGTGTCCTCTTGGTCCCCGATCAGCCAAACAAACCTGGGGTCAGTCCTCAA
GCGGATGTTCTTCCAGGCCTTCTTGGGGACGTAGCTGCAGCCGGCATTGAAGTCACCCATGAAAATGAAA
TTCTCCGCCTTCCAGCGGTGTTTCACGTCCGTGTAGACCTCAACCAACTCATCGATCTCCTTAACGGATG
TCTCTGGGGTGGTGTGCAGGGGGATAATCACGAAGTCTTTGACAGCAGTGTGGGGAGATTGGAACCAGAC
CACAAAGGGCTCCCTGGAAAACACATCTGCGTCTCCATCCTGATAGTCATGGTAGTGATAACTCCTCTTC
ACAGACACCAGCTTTTCCTTGTAGAGAAAGGCATATTGTTCTTTATATGTGTTTCTTCCAAGCCGAGAGC
TAATCACATAGTTGTACGTTATGCCTCTCCTTGAATTTCTGTTCAGCTTCTCCATCAGTATGGGGCAGAT
CCTGTTGTTGCTGTCCTTGATTTCCATCACGAGTATGANGTCACAGCGTTTGATGACCTTCACAATGACA
TCCATGGCATTCTTGTCTTCCTGCTTGCTTTCCCCAAAGGACCTGACGTTGAANNANCAGA
